Addgene plasmid #32072: pBabe EGFR Del1(T790M)
Depositing lab: Matthew Meyerson. Depositing organization: Dana-Farber Cancer Institute. Publication: Allele-dependent variation in the relative cellular potency of distinct EGFR inhibitors. Yuza Y, Glatt KA, Jiang J, Greulich H, Minami Y, Woo MS, Shimamura T, Shapiro G, Lee JC, Ji H, Feng W, Chen TH, Yanagisawa H, Wong KK, Meyerson M. Cancer Biol Ther. 2007 May . 6(5):661-7. 10.4161/cbt.6.5.4003 PubMed 17495523.
Backbone
  Vector backbone: pBABEpuro
  Backbone size w/o insert (bp): 5169
  Vector type: Mammalian Expression, Retroviral
  Selectable markers: Puromycin
Growth in bacteria
  Bacterial resistance: Ampicillin, 100 μg/mL
  Growth temperature: 37°C
  Growth strain: DH5alpha
  Copy number: High Copy
Gene/Insert
  Gene/Insert name: EGFR
  Species: H. sapiens (human)
  Insert size (bp): 3600
  Mutation: Delete E746-A750, T790M
  Entrez Gene: EGFR (a.k.a. ERBB, ERBB1, ERRP, HER1, NISBD2, NNCIS, PIG61, mENA)
  Cloning method: Restriction Enzyme; 5′ cloning site SnaB1 (destroyed during cloning); 3′ cloning site SnaB1 (destroyed during cloning)
  Sequencing primers: 5′ pBABE 5'
Terms and licenses: Academic/Nonprofit Terms; Industry Terms: Not Available to Industry
How to cite: pBabe EGFR Del1(T790M) was a gift from Matthew Meyerson (Addgene plasmid # 32072 ; http://n2t.net/addgene:32072 ; RRID:Addgene_32072)
