[The description below was written by a language model from this plasmid's Addgene catalogue record and pLannotate feature annotations shown in this document.]
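Description:
pBabe EGFR Del1(T790M) is a Moloney murine leukemia virus–based retroviral expression vector built on the pBABEpuro backbone, carrying a mutant human epidermal growth factor receptor (EGFR) cDNA for stable delivery into mammalian cells. In bacteria it is maintained as a high-copy plasmid through a ColE1/pUC-type origin and selected with ampicillin via the β-lactamase gene and its native promoter. The sequenced record is about 8.7 kb, consistent with a roughly 5.2 kb backbone plus an insert of about 3.6 kb.

The proviral region is flanked by MMLV long terminal repeats. Downstream of the 5′ LTR lie a packaging signal (Ψ) and a truncated gag segment lacking its start codon, which together promote efficient encapsidation of the vector RNA when the plasmid is introduced into a packaging cell line supplying the viral proteins in trans. The EGFR coding sequence was inserted at a SnaBI site that was destroyed during cloning. No separate promoter is annotated upstream of it, so, as is usual for pBABE vectors, expression is expected to come from the 5′ LTR. An internal SV40 enhancer/early promoter drives puromycin N-acetyltransferase, allowing selection of transduced cells with puromycin. A fragment upstream of the 3′ LTR matches a ΔU3 element, but a full LTR annotation follows it, so the table does not suggest a self-inactivating design. A short lacI fragment in the backbone appears to be a non-functional remnant.

The insert combines an exon 19-type deletion (E746–A750) with the T790M substitution. This pairs an activating, inhibitor-sensitising lesion with the gatekeeper change associated with resistance to first-generation EGFR kinase inhibitors. The associated publication indicates that the construct was used to compare the cellular potency of different EGFR inhibitors across EGFR alleles.
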