Features (pLannotate 1.2.2; 12 found; start..end, strand, type, name):
     23..492     +  LTR            LTR: long terminal repeat from Moloney murine leukemia virus
    616..890     +  misc_feature   MESV Ψ (fragment): packaging signal of murine embryonic stem cell virus
    957..1373    +  CDS            gag (truncated): truncated Moloney murine leukemia virus (MMLV) gag gene lacking the start codon
   1401..5018    +  CDS            EGFR: precursor of human epidermal growth factor receptor
   5060..5389    +  promoter       SV40 promoter: SV40 enhancer and early promoter
   5399..5998    +  CDS            PuroR: puromycin N-acetyltransferase; pac from Streptomyces alboniger; confers resistance to puromycin
   6097..6218    +  LTR            3' LTR (ΔU3) (fragment): self-inactivating 3' long terminal repeat (LTR) from Moloney murine leukemia virus
   6219..6688    +  LTR            LTR: long terminal repeat from Moloney murine leukemia virus
   6754..6806    -  CDS            lacI (fragment): lac repressor; lacI; The lac repressor binds to the lac operator to inhibit transcription in E. coli. This inhibition can be relieved by adding lactose or isopropyl-β-D-thiogalactopyranoside (IPTG).
   6989..7577    -  rep_origin     ori: high-copy-number ColE1/pMB1/pBR322/pUC origin of replication
   7737..8597    -  CDS            AmpR: β-lactamase; bla; confers resistance to ampicillin, carbenicillin, and related antibiotics
   8598..8702    -  promoter       AmpR promoter: bla
>Addgene plasmid #32072 | pBabe EGFR Del1(T790M) | addgene full sequence | sequence record 157173 | Addgene NGS results
CCCGAAAAGTGCCACCTGCAGCCTGAATATGGGCCAAACAGGATATCTGTGGTAAGCAGTTCCTGCCCCG
GCTCAGGGCCAAGAACAGATGGAACAGCTGAATATGGGCCAAACAGGATATCTGTGGTAAGCAGTTCCTG
CCCCGGCTCAGGGCCAAGAACAGATGGTCCCCAGATGCGGTCCAGCCCTCAGCAGTTTCTAGAGAACCAT
CAGATGTTTCCAGGGTGCCCCAAGGACCTGAAATGACCCTGTGCCTTATTTGAACTAACCAATCAGTTCG
CTTCTCGCTTCTGTTCGCGCGCTTCTGCTCCCCGAGCTCAATAAAAGAGCCCACAACCCCTCACTCGGGG
CGCCAGTCCTCCGATTGACTGAGTCGCCCGGGTACCCGTGTATCCAATAAACCCTCTTGCAGTTGCATCC
GACTTGTGGTCTCGCTGTTCCTTGGGAGGGTCTCCTCTGAGTGATTGACTACCCGTCAGCGGGGGTCTTT
CATTTGGGGGCTCGTCCGGGATCGGGAGACCCCTGCCCAGGGACCACCGACCCACCACCGGGAGGCAAGC
TGGCCAGCAACTTATCTGTGTCTGTCCGATTGTCTAGTGTCTATGACTGATTTTATGCGCCTGCGTCGGT
ACTAGTTAGCTAACTAGCTCTGTATCTGGCGGACCCGTGGTGGAACTGACGAGTTCTGAACACCCGGCCG
CAACCCTGGGAGACGTCCCAGGGACTTTGGGGGCCGTTTTTGTGGCCCGACCTGAGGAAGGGAGTCGATG
TGGAATCCGACCCCGTCAGGATATGTGGTTCTGGTAGGAGACGAGAACCTAAAACAGTTCCCGCCTCCGT
CTGAATTTTTGCTTTCGGTTTGGAACCGAAGCCGCGCGTCTTGTCTGCTGCAGCGCTGCAGCATCGTTCT
GTGTTGTCTCTGTCTGACTGTGTTTCTGTATTTGTCTGAAAATTAGGGCCAGACTGTTACCACTCCCTTA
AGTTTGACCTTAGGTCACTGGAAAGATGTCGAGCGGATCGCTCACAACCAGTCGGTAGATGTCAAGAAGA
GACGTTGGGTTACCTTCTGCTCTGCAGAATGGCCAACCTTTAACGTCGGATGGCCGCGAGACGGCACCTT
TAACCGAGACCTCATCACCCAGGTTAAGATCAAGGTCTTTTCACCTGGCCCGCATGGACACCCAGACCAG
GTCCCCTACATCGTGACCTGGGAAGCCTTGGCTTTTGACCCCCCTCCCTGGGTCAAGCCCTTTGTACACC
CTAAGCCTCCGCCTCCTCTTCCTCCATCCGCCCCGTCTCTCCCCCTTGAACCTCCTCGTTCGACCCCGCC
TCGATCCTCCCTTTATCCAGCCCTCACTCCTTCTCTAGGCGCCGGCCGGATCCCAGTGTGGTGGTACATC
ATGCGACCCTCCGGGACGGCCGGGGCAGCGCTCCTGGCGCTGCTGGCTGCGCTCTGCCCGGCGAGTCGGG
CTCTGGAGGAAAAGAAAGTTTGCCAAGGCACGAGTAACAAGCTCACGCAGTTGGGCACTTTTGAAGATCA
TTTTCTCAGCCTCCAGAGGATGTTCAATAACTGTGAGGTGGTCCTTGGGAATTTGGAAATTACCTATGTG
CAGAGGAATTATGATCTTTCCTTCTTAAAGACCATCCAGGAGGTGGCTGGTTATGTCCTCATTGCCCTCA
ACACAGTGGAGCGAATTCCTTTGGAAAACCTGCAGATCATCAGAGGAAATATGTACTACGAAAATTCCTA
TGCCTTAGCAGTCTTATCTAACTATGATGCAAATAAAACCGGACTGAAGGAGCTGCCCATGAGAAATTTA
CAGGAAATCCTGCATGGCGCCGTGCGGTTCAGCAACAACCCTGCCCTGTGCAACGTGGAGAGCATCCAGT
GGCGGGACATAGTCAGCAGTGACTTTCTCAGCAACATGTCGATGGACTTCCAGAACCACCTGGGCAGCTG
CCAAAAGTGTGATCCAAGCTGTCCCAATGGGAGCTGCTGGGGTGCAGGAGAGGAGAACTGCCAGAAACTG
ACCAAAATCATCTGTGCCCAGCAGTGCTCCGGGCGCTGCCGTGGCAAGTCCCCCAGTGACTGCTGCCACA
ACCAGTGTGCTGCAGGCTGCACAGGCCCCCGGGAGAGCGACTGCCTGGTCTGCCGCAAATTCCGAGACGA
AGCCACGTGCAAGGACACCTGCCCCCCACTCATGCTCTACAACCCCACCACGTACCAGATGGATGTGAAC
CCCGAGGGCAAATACAGCTTTGGTGCCACCTGCGTGAAGAAGTGTCCCCGTAATTATGTGGTGACAGATC
ACGGCTCGTGCGTCCGAGCCTGTGGGGCCGACAGCTATGAGATGGAGGAAGACGGCGTCCGCAAGTGTAA
GAAGTGCGAAGGGCCTTGCCGCAAAGTGTGTAACGGAATAGGTATTGGTGAATTTAAAGACTCACTCTCC
ATAAATGCTACGAATATTAAACACTTCAAAAACTGCACCTCCATCAGTGGCGATCTCCACATCCTGCCGG
TGGCATTTAGGGGTGACTCCTTCACACATACTCCTCCTCTGGATCCACAGGAACTGGATATTCTGAAAAC
CGTAAAGGAAATCACAGGGTTTTTGCTGATTCAGGCTTGGCCTGAAAACAGGACGGACCTCCATGCCTTT
GAGAACCTAGAAATCATACGCGGCAGGACCAAGCAACATGGTCAGTTTTCTCTTGCAGTCGTCAGCCTGA
ACATAACATCCTTGGGATTACGCTCCCTCAAGGAGATAAGTGATGGAGATGTGATAATTTCAGGAAACAA
AAATTTGTGCTATGCAAATACAATAAACTGGAAAAAACTGTTTGGGACCTCCGGTCAGAAAACCAAAATT
ATAAGCAACAGAGGTGAAAACAGCTGCAAGGCCACAGGCCAGGTCTGCCATGCCTTGTGCTCCCCCGAGG
GCTGCTGGGGCCCGGAGCCCAGGGACTGCGTCTCTTGCCGGAATGTCAGCCGAGGCAGGGAATGCGTGGA
CAAGTGCAACCTTCTGGAGGGTGAGCCAAGGGAGTTTGTGGAGAACTCTGAGTGCATACAGTGCCACCCA
GAGTGCCTGCCTCAGGCCATGAACATCACCTGCACAGGACGGGGACCAGACAACTGTATCCAGTGTGCCC
ACTACATTGACGGCCCCCACTGCGTCAAGACCTGCCCGGCAGGAGTCATGGGAGAAAACAACACCCTGGT
CTGGAAGTACGCAGACGCCGGCCATGTGTGCCACCTGTGCCATCCAAACTGCACCTACGGATGCACTGGG
CCAGGTCTTGAAGGCTGTCCAACGAATGGGCCTAAGATCCCGTCCATCGCCACTGGGATGGTGGGGGCCC
TCCTCTTGCTGCTGGTGGTGGCCCTGGGGATCGGCCTCTTCATGCGAAGGCGCCACATCGTTCGGAAGCG
CACGCTGCGGAGGCTGCTGCAGGAGAGGGAGCTTGTGGAGCCTCTTACACCCAGTGGAGAAGCTCCCAAC
CAAGCTCTCTTGAGGATCTTGAAGGAAACTGAATTCAAAAAGATCAAAGTGCTGGGCTCCGGTGCGTTCG
GCACGGTGTATAAGGGACTCTGGATCCCAGAAGGTGAGAAAGTTAAAATTCCCGTCGCTATCAAAACATC
TCCGAAAGCCAACAAGGAAATCCTCGATGAAGCCTACGTGATGGCCAGCGTGGACAACCCCCACGTGTGC
CGCCTGCTGGGCATCTGCCTCACCTCCACCGTGCAACTCATCATGCAGCTCATGCCCTTCGGCTGCCTCC
TGGACTATGTCCGGGAACACAAAGACAATATTGGCTCCCAGTACCTGCTCAACTGGTGTGTGCAGATCGC
AAAGGGCATGAACTACTTGGAGGACCGTCGCTTGGTGCACCGCGACCTGGCAGCCAGGAACGTACTGGTG
AAAACACCGCAGCATGTCAAGATCACAGATTTTGGGCTGGCCAAACTGCTGGGTGCGGAAGAGAAAGAAT
ACCATGCAGAAGGAGGCAAAGTGCCTATCAAGTGGATGGCATTGGAATCAATTTTACACAGAATCTATAC
CCACCAGAGTGATGTCTGGAGCTACGGGGTGACCGTTTGGGAGTTGATGACCTTTGGATCCAAGCCATAT
GACGGAATCCCTGCCAGCGAGATCTCCTCCATCCTGGAGAAAGGAGAACGCCTCCCTCAGCCACCCATAT
GTACCATCGATGTCTACATGATCATGGTCAAGTGCTGGATGATAGACGCAGATAGTCGCCCAAAGTTCCG
TGAGTTGATCATCGAATTCTCCAAAATGGCCCGAGACCCCCAGCGCTACCTTGTCATTCAGGGGGATGAA
AGAATGCATTTGCCAAGTCCTACAGACTCCAACTTCTACCGTGCCCTGATGGATGAAGAAGACATGGACG
ACGTGGTGGATGCCGACGAGTACCTCATCCCACAGCAGGGCTTCTTCAGCAGCCCCTCCACGTCACGGAC
TCCCCTCCTGAGCTCTCTGAGTGCAACCAGCAACAATTCCACCGTGGCTTGCATTGATAGAAATGGGCTG
CAAAGCTGTCCCATCAAGGAAGACAGCTTCTTGCAGCGATACAGCTCAGACCCCACAGGCGCCTTGACTG
AGGACAGCATAGACGACACCTTCCTCCCAGTGCCTGAATACATAAACCAGTCCGTTCCCAAAAGGCCCGC
TGGCTCTGTGCAGAATCCTGTCTATCACAATCAGCCTCTGAACCCCGCGCCCAGCAGAGACCCACACTAC
CAGGACCCCCACAGCACTGCAGTGGGCAACCCCGAGTATCTCAACACTGTCCAGCCCACCTGTGTCAACA
GCACATTCGACAGCCCTGCCCACTGGGCCCAGAAAGGCAGCCACCAAATTAGCCTGGACAACCCTGACTA
CCAGCAGGACTTCTTTCCCAAGGAAGCCAAGCCAAATGGCATCTTTAAGGGCTCCACAGCTGAAAATGCA
GAATACCTAAGGGTCGCGCCACAAAGCAGTGAATTTATTGGAGCATGAGATGTAGGAATTCGCCAGCACA
GTGGTCGACCATGTGGAATGTGTGTCAGTTAGGGTGTGGAAAGTCCCCAGGCTCCCCAGCAGGCAGAAGT
ATGCAAAGCATGCATCTCAATTAGTCAGCAACCAGGTGTGGAAAGTCCCCAGGCTCCCCAGCAGGCAGAA
GTATGCAAAGCATGCATCTCAATTAGTCAGCAACCATAGTCCCGCCCCTAACTCCGCCCATCCCGCCCCT
AACTCCGCCCAGTTCCGCCCATTCTCCGCCCCATGGCTGACTAATTTTTTTTATTTATGCAGAGGCCGAG
GCCGCCTCGGCCTCTGAGCTATTCCAGAAGTAGTGAGGAGGCTTTTTTGGAGGCCTAGGCTTTTGCAAAA
AGCTTACCATGACCGAGTACAAGCCCACGGTGCGCCTCGCCACCCGCGACGACGTCCCCAGGGCCGTACG
CACCCTCGCCGCCGCGTTCGCCGACTACCCCGCCACGCGCCACACCGTCGATCCGGACCGCCACATCGAG
CGGGTCACCGAGCTGCAAGAACTCTTCCTCACGCGCGTCGGGCTCGACATCGGCAAGGTGTGGGTCGCGG
ACGACGGCGCCGCGGTGGCGGTCTGGACCACGCCGGAGAGCGTCGAAGCGGGGGCGGTGTTCGCCGAGAT
CGGCCCGCGCATGGCCGAGTTGAGCGGTTCCCGGCTGGCCGCGCAGCAACAGATGGAAGGCCTCCTGGCG
CCGCACCGGCCCAAGGAGCCCGCGTGGTTCCTGGCCACCGTCGGCGTCTCGCCCGACCACCAGGGCAAGG
GTCTGGGCAGCGCCGTCGTGCTCCCCGGAGTGGAGGCGGCCGAGCGCGCCGGGGTGCCCGCCTTCCTGGA
GACCTCCGCGCCCCGCAACCTCCCCTTCTACGAGCGGCTCGGCTTCACCGTCACCGCCGACGTCGAGGTG
CCCGAAGGACCGCGCACCTGGTGCATGACCCGCAAGCCCGGTGCCTGACGCCCGCCCCACGACCCGCAGC
GCCCGACCGAAAGGAGCGCACGACCCCATGCATCGATAAAATAAAAGATTTTATTTAGTCTCCAGAAAAA
GGGGGGAATGAAAGACCCCACCTGTAGGTTTGGCAAGCTAGCTTAAGTAACGCCATTTTGCAAGGCATGG
AAAAATACATAACTGAGAATAGAGAAGTTCAGATCAAGGTCAGGAACAGATGGAACAGCTGAATATGGGC
CAAACAGGATATCTGTGGTAAGCAGTTCCTGCCCCGGCTCAGGGCCAAGAACAGATGGAACAGCTGAATA
TGGGCCAAACAGGATATCTGTGGTAAGCAGTTCCTGCCCCGGCTCAGGGCCAAGAACAGATGGTCCCCAG
ATGCGGTCCAGCCCTCAGCAGTTTCTAGAGAACCATCAGATGTTTCCAGGGTGCCCCAAGGACCTGAAAT
GACCCTGTGCCTTATTTGAACTAACCAATCAGTTCGCTTCTCGCTTCTGTTCGCGCGCTTCTGCTCCCCG
AGCTCAATAAAAGAGCCCACAACCCCTCACTCGGGGCGCCAGTCCTCCGATTGACTGAGTCGCCCGGGTA
CCCGTGTATCCAATAAACCCTCTTGCAGTTGCATCCGACTTGTGGTCTCGCTGTTCCTTGGGAGGGTCTC
CTCTGAGTGATTGACTACCCGTCAGCGGGGGTCTTTCACATGCAGCATGTATCAAAATTAATTTGGTTTT
TTTTCTTAAGTATTTACATTAAATGGCCATAGTTGCATTAATGAATCGGCCAACGCGCGGGGAGAGGCGG
TTTGCGTATTGGGCGCTCTTCCGCTTCCTCGCTCACTGACTCGCTGCGCTCGGTCGTTCGGCTGCGGCGA
GCGGTATCAGCTCACTCAAAGGCGGTAATACGGTTATCCACAGAATCAGGGGATAACGCAGGAAAGAACA
TGTGAGCAAAAGGCCAGCAAAAGGCCAGGAACCGTAAAAAGGCCGCGTTGCTGGCGTTTTTCCATAGGCT
CCGCCCCCCTGACGAGCATCACAAAAATCGACGCTCAAGTCAGAGGTGGCGAAACCCGACAGGACTATAA
AGATACCAGGCGTTTCCCCCTGGAAGCTCCCTCGTGCGCTCTCCTGTTCCGACCCTGCCGCTTACCGGAT
ACCTGTCCGCCTTTCTCCCTTCGGGAAGCGTGGCGCTTTCTCATAGCTCACGCTGTAGGTATCTCAGTTC
GGTGTAGGTCGTTCGCTCCAAGCTGGGCTGTGTGCACGAACCCCCCGTTCAGCCCGACCGCTGCGCCTTA
TCCGGTAACTATCGTCTTGAGTCCAACCCGGTAAGACACGACTTATCGCCACTGGCAGCAGCCACTGGTA
ACAGGATTAGCAGAGCGAGGTATGTAGGCGGTGCTACAGAGTTCTTGAAGTGGTGGCCTAACTACGGCTA
CACTAGAAGAACAGTATTTGGTATCTGCGCTCTGCTGAAGCCAGTTACCTTCGGAAAAAGAGTTGGTAGC
TCTTGATCCGGCAAACAAACCACCGCTGGTAGCGGTGGTTTTTTTGTTTGCAAGCAGCAGATTACGCGCA
GAAAAAAAGGATCTCAAGAAGATCCTTTGATCTTTTCTACGGGGTCTGACGCTCAGTGGAACGAAAACTC
ACGTTAAGGGATTTTGGTCATGAGATTATCAAAAAGGATCTTCACCTAGATCCTTTTGCGGCCGCAAATC
AATCTAAAGTATATATGAGTAAACTTGGTCTGACAGTTACCAATGCTTAATCAGTGAGGCACCTATCTCA
GCGATCTGTCTATTTCGTTCATCCATAGTTGCCTGACTCCCCGTCGTGTAGATAACTACGATACGGGAGG
GCTTACCATCTGGCCCCAGTGCTGCAATGATACCGCGAGACCCACGCTCACCGGCTCCAGATTTATCAGC
AATAAACCAGCCAGCCGGAAGGGCCGAGCGCAGAAGTGGTCCTGCAACTTTATCCGCCTCCATCCAGTCT
ATTAATTGTTGCCGGGAAGCTAGAGTAAGTAGTTCGCCAGTTAATAGTTTGCGCAACGTTGTTGCCATTG
CTACAGGCATCGTGGTGTCACGCTCGTCGTTTGGTATGGCTTCATTCAGCTCCGGTTCCCAACGATCAAG
GCGAGTTACATGATCCCCCATGTTGTGCAAAAAAGCGGTTAGCTCCTTCGGTCCTCCGATCGTTGTCAGA
AGTAAGTTGGCCGCAGTGTTATCACTCATGGTTATGGCAGCACTGCATAATTCTCTTACTGTCATGCCAT
CCGTAAGATGCTTTTCTGTGACTGGTGAGTACTCAACCAAGTCATTCTGAGAATAGTGTATGCGGCGACC
GAGTTGCTCTTGCCCGGCGTCAATACGGGATAATACCGCGCCACATAGCAGAACTTTAAAAGTGCTCATC
ATTGGAAAACGTTCTTCGGGGCGAAAACTCTCAAGGATCTTACCGCTGTTGAGATCCAGTTCGATGTAAC
CCACTCGTGCACCCAACTGATCTTCAGCATCTTTTACTTTCACCAGCGTTTCTGGGTGAGCAAAAACAGG
AAGGCAAAATGCCGCAAAAAAGGGAATAAGGGCGACACGGAAATGTTGAATACTCATACTCTTCCTTTTT
CAATATTATTGAAGCATTTATCAGGGTTATTGTCTCATGAGCGGATACATATTTGAATGTATTTAGAAAA
ATAAACAAATAGGGGTTCCGCGCACATTTC
