>Addgene plasmid #32072 | pBabe EGFR Del1(T790M) | addgene partial sequence | sequence record 37330 | pBABE-3
GCGAATTCCTACATCTCATGCTCCAATAAATTCACTGCTTTGTGGCGCGACCCTTAGGTATTCTGCATTT
TCAGCTGTGGAGCCCTTAAAGATGCCATTTGGCTTGGCTTCCTTGGGAAAGAAGTCCTGCTGGTAGTCAG
GGTTGTCCAGGCTAATTTGGTGGCTGCCTTTCTGGGCCCAGTGGGCAGGGCTGTCGAATGTGCTGTTGAC
ACAGGTGGGCTGGACAGTGTTGAGATACTCGGGGTTGCCCACTGCAGTGCTGTGGGGGTCCTGGTAGTGT
GGGTCTCTGCTGGGCGCGGGGTTCAGAGGCTGATTGTGATAGACAGGATTCTGCACAGAGCCAGCGGGCC
TTTTGGGAACGGACTGGTTTATGTATTCAGGCACTGGGAGGAAGGTGTCGTCTATGCTGTCCTCAGTCAA
GGCGCCTGTGGGGTCTGAGCTGTATCGCTGCAAGAAGCTGTCTTCCTTGATGGGACAGCTTTGCAGCCCA
TTTCTATCAATGCAAGCCACGGTGGAATTGTTGCTGGTTGCACTCAGAGAGCTCAGGAGGGGAGTCCGTG
ACGTGGAGGGGCTGCTGAAGAAGCCCTGCTGTGGGATGAGGTACTCGTCGGCATCCACCACGTCGTCCAT
GTCTTCTTCATCCATCAGGGCACGGTAGAAGTTGGAGTCTGTAGGACTTGGCAAATGCATTCTTTCATCC
CCCTGAATGACAAGGTAGCGCTGGGGGTCTCGGGCCATTTTGGAGAATTCGATGATCAACTCACGGAACT
TTGGGCGACTATCTGCGTCTATCATCCAGCACTTGACCATGATCATGTAGACATCGATGGTACATATGGG
TGGCTGAGGGAGGCGTTCTCCTTTCTCCAGGATGGAAGAGATCTCGCTGGCAG
