>Addgene plasmid #32072 | pBabe EGFR Del1(T790M) | addgene partial sequence | sequence record 37725 | hEGFR-Fwd2 5'-GCCTCTTACACCCAGTGGAG-3'
GAACTGAATTCAAAAGATCAAAGTGCTGGGCTCCGGTGCGTTCGGCACGGTGTATAAGGGACTCTGGATC
CCAGAAGGTGAGAAAGTTAAAATTCCCGTCGCTATCAAAACATCTCCGAAAGCCAACAAGGAAATCCTCG
ATGAAGCCTACGTGATGGCCAGCGTGGACAACCCCCACGTGTGCCGCCTGCTGGGCATCTGCCTCACCTC
CACCGTGCAACTCATCATGCAGCTCATGCCCTTCGGCTGCCTCCTGGACTATGTCCGGGAACACAAAGAC
AATATTGGCTCCCAGTACCTGCTCAACTGGTGTGTGCAGATCGCAAAGGGCATGAACTACTTGGAGGACC
GTCGCTTGGTGCACCGCGACCTGGCAGCCAGGAACGTACTGGTGAAAACACCGCAGCATGTCAAGATCAC
AGATTTTGGGCTGGCCAAACTGCTGGGTGCGGAAGAGAAAGAATACCATGCAGAAGGAGGCAAAGTGCCT
ATCAAGTGGATGGCATTGGAATCAATTTTACACAGAATCTATACCCACCAGAGTGATGTCTGGAGCTACG
GGGTGACCGTTTGGGAGTTGATGACCTTTGGATCCAAGCCATATGACGGAATCCCTGCCAGCGAGATCTC
CTCCATCCTGGAGAAAGGAGAACGCCTCCCTCAGCCACCCATATGTACCATCGATGTCTACATGATCATG
GTCAAGTGCTGGATGATAGACGCAGATAGTCGCCCAAAGTTCCGTGAGTTGATCATCGAATTCTCCAAAA
TGGCCCGAGACCCCCAGCGCTACCTTGTCATTCAGGGGGATGAAAGAATGCATTTGCCAAGTCCTACAGA
CTCCAACTTCTACCGTGCCCTGATGGATGAAGAAGACATGGACGACGTGGTGGATGCCGACGAG
